Addgene plasmid #43032: I-CACC
Depositing lab: Chad Cowan & Kiran Musunuru. Depositing organization: Harvard University. Publication: A TALEN Genome-Editing System for Generating Human Stem Cell-Based Disease Models. Ding Q, Lee YK, Schaefer EA, Peters DT, Veres A, Kim K, Kuperwasser N, Motola DL, Meissner TB, Hendriks WT, Trevisan M, Gupta RM, Moisan A, Banks E, Friesen M, Schinzel RT, Xia F, Tang A, Xia Y, Figueroa E, Wann A, Ahfeldt T, Daheron L, Zhang F, Rubin LL, Peng LF, Chung RT, Musunuru K, Cowan CA. Cell Stem Cell. 2012 Dec 12. pii: S1934-5909(12)00645-5. doi: 10.1016/j.stem.2012.11.011. PubMed 23246482.
Backbone
  Vector backbone: pCRII-TOPO
  Backbone manufacturer: Invitrogen
  Backbone size w/o insert (bp): 3973
  Vector type: Bacterial Cloning
Growth in bacteria
  Bacterial resistance: Ampicillin and Kanamycin, 100 & 50 μg/mL
  Growth temperature: 37°C
  Growth strain: Top10
  Copy number: High Copy
Gene/Insert
  Gene/Insert name: I-CACC
  Species: Synthetic
  Insert size (bp): 424
  Cloning method: TOPO Cloning
  Sequencing primers: 5′ T7; 3′ M13-rev
Terms and licenses: Academic/Nonprofit Terms; Industry Terms: Not Available to Industry
How to cite: I-CACC was a gift from Chad Cowan & Kiran Musunuru (Addgene plasmid # 43032 ; http://n2t.net/addgene:43032 ; RRID:Addgene_43032)
