[The description below was written by a language model from this plasmid's Addgene catalogue record.]
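Description:
I-CACC is a bacterial cloning plasmid built on the commercial pCRII-TOPO backbone (about 4.0 kb without insert), into which a 424 bp synthetic fragment was introduced by TOPO cloning. It is a high-copy plasmid propagated in E. coli, and the record lists dual selection with ampicillin and kanamycin, consistent with the two resistance markers carried by this backbone. The insert lies between the T7 and M13-reverse priming sites, which are listed as the sequencing primers. No feature table accompanies the record, so the positions and orientation of individual elements cannot be confirmed here.

The record describes the insert only by its name and as synthetic; it does not state what the fragment encodes. The associated publication describes a TALEN genome-editing system for generating human stem cell-based disease models, and an insert of this size with a four-letter name made of nucleotide symbols fits a pre-assembled module of four TAL effector repeats, each about 100 bp, recognising the bases C, A, C and C. The "I" prefix might then mark its position class in an ordered assembly. That reading is an inference from the name, size and publication context, not something given in the catalogue fields.

As a cloning-grade plasmid with no listed eukaryotic promoter, reporter or expression cassette, I-CACC is best regarded as a storage and source vector. It is probably one member of a library of building blocks from which the insert would be recovered and joined with other modules to construct custom TALEN DNA-binding arrays, rather than a construct used directly in cells.
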