>Addgene plasmid #43032 | I-CACC | depositor partial sequence | sequence record 58297 | I-CACC sequence 424 bps
CGTCTCCTGACCCCAGAGCAGGTCGTGGCGATCGCAAGCCACGACGGAGGAAAGCAAGCCTTGGAAACAG
TACAGAGGCTGTTGCCTGTGCTGTGCCAAGCGCACGGACTCACCCCAGAGCAGGTCGTGGCAATCGCCTC
CAACATTGGCGGGAAACAGGCACTCGAGACTGTCCAGCGCCTGCTTCCCGTGCTGTGCCAAGCGCACGGC
CTCACCCCAGAGCAGGTCGTGGCGATCGCAAGCCACGACGGAGGAAAGCAAGCCTTGGAAACAGTACAGA
GGCTGTTGCCTGTGCTGTGCCAAGCGCACGGATTAACCCCAGAGCAGGTCGTGGCGATCGCAAGCCACGA
CGGAGGAAAGCAAGCCTTGGAAACAGTACAGAGGCTGTTGCCTGTGCTGTGCCAAGCGCACGGCTTAAGA
GACG
