>Addgene plasmid #43032 | I-CACC | addgene partial sequence | sequence record 59930 | M13-F20 5'-TGTAAAACGACGGCCAGT-3'
CTATAGGGCGAATTGGGCCCTCTAGATGCATGCTCGAGCGGCCGCCAGTGTGATGGATATCTGCAGAATT
CGCCCTTATATAGATGCCGTCCTAGCGCGTCTCCTGACCCCAGAGCAGGTCGTGGCGATCGCAAGCCACG
ACGGAGGAAAGCAAGCCTTGGAAACAGTACAGAGGCTGTTGCCTGTGCTGTGCCAAGCGCACGGACTCAC
CCCAGAGCAGGTCGTGGCAATCGCCTCCAACATTGGCGGGAAACAGGCACTCGAGACTGTCCAGCGCCTG
CTTCCCGTGCTGTGCCAAGCGCACGGCCTCACCCCAGAGCAGGTCGTGGCGATCGCAAGCCACGACGGAG
GAAAGCAAGCCTTGGAAACAGTACAGAGGCTGTTGCCTGTGCTGTGCCAAGCGCACGGATTAACCCCAGA
GCAGGTCGTGGCGATCGCAAGCCACGACGGAGGAAAGCAAGCCTTGGAAACAGTACAGAGGCTGTTGCCT
GTGCTGTGCCAAGCGCACGGCTTAAGAGACGTGGGCACAGGAAAGATACTTAAGGGCGAATTCCAGCACA
CTGGCGGCCGTTACTAGTGGATCCGAGCTCGGTACCAAGCTTGGCGTAATCATGGTCATAGCTGTTTCCT
GTGTGAAATTGTTATCCGCTCACAATTCCACACAACATACGAGCCGGAAGCATAAAGTGTAAAGCCTGGG
GTGCCTAATGAGTGAGCTAACTCACATTAATTGCGTTGCGCTCACTGCCCGCTTTCCAGTCGGGAAACCT
GTCGTGCCAGCTGCATTAATGAATCGGCCAACGCGCGGGGAGAGGCGGTTTGCGTATTGGGCGCTCTTCC
GCTTCCTCGCTCACTGACTC
